>Addgene plasmid #188884 | pMLS597 | addgene full sequence | sequence record 370712 | Addgene NGS Result
TCGCGCGTTTCGGTGATGACGGTGAAAACCTCTGACACATGCAGCTCCCGGAGACGGTCACAGCTTGTCT
GTAAGCGGATGCCGGGAGCAGACAAGCCCGTCAGGGCGCGTCAGCGGGTGTTGGCGGGTGTCGGGGCTGG
CTTAACTATGCGGCATCAGAGCAGATTGTACTGAGAGTGCACCATATGCGGTGTGAAATACCGCACAGAT
GCGTAAGGAGAAAATACCGCATCAGGCGCCATTCGCCATTCAGGCTGCGCAACTGTTGGGAAGGGCGATC
GGTGCGGGCCTCTTCGCTATTACGCCAGCTGGCGAAAGGGGGATGTGCTGCAAGGCGATTAAGTTGGGTA
ACGCCAGGGTTTTCCCAGTCACGACGTTGTAAAACGACGGCCAGTGAATTCCTCCAAGAACTCGTACAAA
AATGCTCTGAAGTAGGTCTCGAGATCAATACTGGGAAGACGAAAGTCTTGCGAAACCGATTCGCTGACCC
CAGTAAAGTCTACTTCGGTAGCCCTTCCCCCACCACCCAGCTCGACGACGTCGACGAGTACATCTACCTC
GGTCGTCAAATCAACGCCCAAAACAACTTGATGCCGGAAATCCACCGAAGACGTCGAGCAGCCTGGGCTG
CATTCAATGGAATCAAGAATGCCACCGACTCCATCACCGACAAGAAGATTCGTGCGAATCTGTTCGACTC
AATTGTCCTTCCAGCGCTCACCTACGTTTCAGAAGCCTGGACATTCACCAAAGCTCTATCCGAACGAGTA
CGAATCACACATGCCTCCCCCACAAATTATTGATCTACATCCCCATTTGGTATAGTGTCTTACAGGACTC
TCAATATGTCAGCTGCATGATAAATGGTCCCTATATAATTGAATTGCAAATCTAAATGTTTGGCTACCAT
AGGCACCACGAGGTTTTAGAGCTAGAAATAGCAAGTTAAAATAAGGCTAGTCCGTTATCAACTTGAAAAA
GTGGCACCGAGTCGGTGCTTTTTTTCAATAATATTCTAGATATCCCTTTTTGAAACTAAAATGAAATACT
CTAAATTTTTGAGTTCAATGTTTCAACTAATCTTGGTTAAAGGTAAATTCCCGGAGGGACGATTTTAAAG
TTGCCAGAGTTGATTAAATTGGTCCAAAAAATTTTATTAGGAAACTCGAAAAAAAATTGATTTTTTTTGA
CAATATTCCAAAGAAAATTACAAAATCTCGACGCCAAACATAGTCGGCTGTGAAGCTTGGCGTAATCATG
GTCATAGCTGTTTCCTGTGTGAAATTGTTATCCGCTCACAATTCCACACAACATACGAGCCGGAAGCATA
AAGTGTAAAGCCTGGGGTGCCTAATGAGTGAGCTAACTCACATTAATTGCGTTGCGCTCACTGCCCGCTT
TCCAGTCGGGAAACCTGTCGTGCCAGCTGCATTAATGAATCGGCCAACGCGCGGGGAGAGGCGGTTTGCG
TATTGGGCGCTCATATGCGCTTCCTCGCTCACTGACTCGCTGCGCTCGGTCGTTCGGCTGCGGCGAGCGG
TATCAGCTCACTCAAAGGCGGTAATACGGTTATCCACAGAATCAGGGGATAACGCAGGAAAGAACATGTG
AGCAAAAGGCCAGCAAAAGGCCAGGAACCGTAAAAAGGCCGCGTTGCTGGCGTTTTTCCATAGGCTCCGC
CCCCCTGACGAGCATCACAAAAATCGACGCTCAAGTCAGAGGTGGCGAAACCCGACAGGACTATAAAGAT
ACCAGGCGTTTCCCCCTGGAAGCTCCCTCGTGCGCTCTCCTGTTCCGACCCTGCCGCTTACCGGATACCT
GTCCGCCTTTCTCCCTTCGGGAAGCGTGGCGCTTTCTCATAGCTCACGCTGTAGGTATCTCAGTTCGGTG
TAGGTCGTTCGCTCCAAGCTGGGCTGTGTGCACGAACCCCCCGTTCAGCCCGACCGCTGCGCCTTATCCG
GTAACTATCGTCTTGAGTCCAACCCGGTAAGACACGACTTATCGCCACTGGCAGCAGCCACTGGTAACAG
GATTAGCAGAGCGAGGTATGTAGGCGGTGCTACAGAGTTCTTGAAGTGGTGGCCTAACTACGGCTACACT
AGAAGAACAGTATTTGGTATCTGCGCTCTGCTGAAGCCAGTTACCTTCGGAAAAAGAGTTGGTAGCTCTT
GATCCGGCAAACAAACCACCGCTGGTAGCGGTGGTTTTTTTGTTTGCAAGCAGCAGATTACGCGCAGAAA
AAAAGGATCTCAAGAAGATCCTTTGATCTTTTCTACGGGGTCTGACGCTCAGTGGAACGAAAACTCACGT
TAAGGGATTTTGGTCATGAGATTATCAAAAAGGATCTTCACCTAGATCCTTTTAAATTAAAAATGAAGTT
TTAAATCAATCTAAAGTATATATGAGTAAACTTGGTCTGACAGTTACCAATGCTTAATCAGTGAGGCACC
TATCTCAGCGATCTGTCTATTTCGTTCATCCATAGTTGCCTGACTCCCCGTCGTGTAGATAACTACGATA
CGGGAGGGCTTACCATCTGGCCCCAGTGCTGCAATGATACCGCGAGACCCACGCTCACCGGCTCCAGATT
TATCAGCAATAAACCAGCCAGCCGGAAGGGCCGAGCGCAGAAGTGGTCCTGCAACTTTATCCGCCTCCAT
CCAGTCTATTAATTGTTGCCGGGAAGCTAGAGTAAGTAGTTCGCCAGTTAATAGTTTGCGCAACGTTGTT
GCCATTGCTACAGGCATCGTGGTGTCACGCTCGTCGTTTGGTATGGCTTCATTCAGCTCCGGTTCCCAAC
GATCAAGGCGAGTTACATGATCCCCCATGTTGTGCAAAAAAGCGGTTAGCTCCTTCGGTCCTCCGATCGT
TGTCAGAAGTAAGTTGGCCGCAGTGTTATCACTCATGGTTATGGCAGCACTGCATAATTCTCTTACTGTC
ATGCCATCCGTAAGATGCTTTTCTGTGACTGGTGAGTACTCAACCAAGTCATTCTGAGAATAGTGTATGC
GGCGACCGAGTTGCTCTTGCCCGGCGTCAATACGGGATAATACCGCGCCACATAGCAGAACTTTAAAAGT
GCTCATCATTGGAAAACGTTCTTCGGGGCGAAAACTCTCAAGGATCTTACCGCTGTTGAGATCCAGTTCG
ATGTAACCCACTCGTGCACCCAACTGATCTTCAGCATCTTTTACTTTCACCAGCGTTTCTGGGTGAGCAA
AAACAGGAAGGCAAAATGCCGCAAAAAAGGGAATAAGGGCGACACGGAAATGTTGAATACTCATACTCTT
CCTTTTTCAATATTATTGAAGCATTTATCAGGGTTATTGTCTCATGAGCGGATACATATTTGAATGTATT
TAGAAAAATAAACAAATAGGGGTTCCGCGCACATTTCCCCGAAAAGTGCCACCTGACGTCTAAGAAACCA
TTATTATCATGACATTAACCTATAAAAATAGGCGTATCACGAGGCCCTTTCGTC
Features (pLannotate 1.2.2; 13 found; start..end, strand, type, name):
    137..236     +  misc_feature   bom (fragment): basis of mobility region from pBR322
    242..399     -  CDS            lacZα (fragment): LacZα fragment of β-galactosidase; lacZ fragment
    402..901     +  promoter       CeU6 promoter: promoter for the C. elegans K09B11.12 U6 snRNA gene (Friedland et al., 2013)
    923..998     +  misc_RNA       gRNA scaffold: guide RNA scaffold for the Streptococcus pyogenes CRISPR/Cas9 system
   1006..1242    +  misc_feature   3' CeU6: region downstream of the C. elegans K09B11.12 U6 snRNA gene
   1285..1301    -  protein_bind   lac operator: The lac repressor binds to the lac operator to inhibit transcription in E. coli. This inhibition can be relieved by adding lactose or isopropyl-β-D-thiogalactopyranoside (IPTG). lac repressor encoded by lacI
   1309..1339    -  promoter       lac promoter: promoter for the E. coli lac operon
   1354..1375    -  protein_bind   CAP binding site: CAP binding activates transcription in the presence of cAMP. E. coli catabolite activator protein
   1388..1480    -  CDS            lacI (fragment): lac repressor; lacI; The lac repressor binds to the lac operator to inhibit transcription in E. coli. This inhibition can be relieved by adding lactose or isopropyl-β-D-thiogalactopyranoside (IPTG).
   1665..2253    -  rep_origin     ori: high-copy-number ColE1/pMB1/pBR322/pUC origin of replication
   2424..3284    -  CDS            AmpR: β-lactamase; bla; confers resistance to ampicillin, carbenicillin, and related antibiotics
   3285..3389    -  promoter       AmpR promoter: bla
   3484..35      +  CDS            rop (fragment) (across the origin): Rop protein, which maintains plasmids at low copy number; rop
