[The description below was written by a language model from this plasmid's Addgene catalogue record and pLannotate feature annotations shown in this document.]
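Description:
pMLS597 is a small (about 3.5 kb) worm expression plasmid built on the pMLS134 backbone that produces a single guide RNA against the C. elegans gene dpy-10. It is maintained in E. coli as a high-copy plasmid through a ColE1/pUC-type origin and is selected with ampicillin via the β-lactamase (AmpR) gene and its own promoter. The rest of the backbone consists of leftovers typical of pUC-style cloning vectors: a lacZα fragment, the lac promoter, operator and CAP binding site, and short fragments of lacI, rop and the pBR322 bom region. None of these appears to play a role in the function of the payload.

The payload is a Pol III expression cassette derived from the C. elegans K09B11.12 U6 snRNA locus. The U6 promoter is followed by a short interval where the dpy-10 targeting spacer sits, although the feature table does not annotate it separately. Next comes the Streptococcus pyogenes Cas9 guide RNA scaffold, and then the native downstream region of the same U6 gene, which presumably supplies transcript termination. The plasmid carries no Cas9 coding sequence, so the nuclease must be supplied separately. The associated publication describes high-efficiency editing in worm strains with Cas9 integrated into the genome, which suggests that this plasmid is meant to supply the guide in that setting. In the C. elegans field, dpy-10 guides are widely used for co-conversion, since edits at this locus give visible body-shape or movement phenotypes that flag animals with active Cas9. The record itself states the purpose only as a dpy-10 sgRNA expression vector, and the cloning sites used to assemble it are not recorded.
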