Addgene plasmid #188884: pMLS597
Purpose: dpy-10 sgRNA expression vector
Depositing lab: Erik Jorgensen. Depositing organization: University of Utah. Publication: High-efficiency CRISPR gene editing in C. elegans using Cas9 integrated into the genome. Schwartz ML, Davis MW, Rich MS, Jorgensen EM. PLoS Genet. 2021 Nov 8;17(11):e1009755. doi: 10.1371/journal.pgen.1009755. eCollection 2021 Nov. PubMed 34748534.
Backbone
  Vector backbone: pMLS134
  Vector type: Worm Expression
Growth in bacteria
  Bacterial resistance: Ampicillin, 100 μg/mL
  Growth temperature: 37°C
  Growth strain: DH5alpha
  Copy number: High Copy
Gene/Insert
  Gene/Insert name: PU6(K09B11.12)::dpy-10 sgRNA
  gRNA/shRNA sequence: GGCTACCATAGGCACCACGAG
  Species: C. elegans (nematode)
  Entrez Gene: dpy-10 (a.k.a. CELE_T14B4.7)
  Cloning method: Restriction Enzyme; 5′ cloning site Unknown (unknown if destroyed); 3′ cloning site Unknown (unknown if destroyed)
Terms and licenses: Academic/Nonprofit Terms; Industry Terms: Not Available to Industry
How to cite: pMLS597 was a gift from Erik Jorgensen (Addgene plasmid # 188884 ; http://n2t.net/addgene:188884 ; RRID:Addgene_188884)
